Addgene plasmid #206494: H3-pAc5.1 OST4 mCherry Oskar 139-606
Purpose: Oskar 139-606 expression for Schneider cell imaging
Depositing lab: Anne Ephrussi. Depositing organization: European Molecular Biology Laboratory (EMBL), Heidelberg. Publication: ReLo is a simple and rapid colocalization assay to identify and characterize direct protein-protein interactions. Salgania HK, Metz J, Jeske M. Nat Commun. 2024 Apr 3;15(1):2875. doi: 10.1038/s41467-024-47233-4. PubMed 38570497.
Backbone
  Vector backbone: XH26-pAc5.1 OST4 mcherry EcoRV
  Vector type: Insect Expression
Growth in bacteria
  Bacterial resistance: Ampicillin, 100 μg/mL
  Growth temperature: 37°C
  Growth strain: DH5alpha
  Copy number: High Copy
Gene/Insert
  Gene/Insert name: Oskar 139-606
  Species: D. melanogaster (fly)
  Tag / fusion protein: OST4 mcherry (N terminal on insert)
  Cloning method: Restriction Enzyme; 5′ cloning site Unknown (unknown if destroyed); 3′ cloning site Unknown (unknown if destroyed)
Terms and licenses: Academic/Nonprofit Terms; Industry Terms: Not Available to Industry
Depositor comments: Please visit https://www.biorxiv.org/content/10.1101/2022.03.04.482790v2 for bioRxiv preprint.
How to cite: H3-pAc5.1 OST4 mCherry Oskar 139-606 was a gift from Anne Ephrussi (Addgene plasmid # 206494 ; http://n2t.net/addgene:206494 ; RRID:Addgene_206494)
