[The description below was written by a language model from this plasmid's Addgene catalogue record and pLannotate feature annotations shown in this document.]
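Description:
H3-pAc5.1 OST4 mCherry Oskar 139-606 is an insect-cell expression plasmid of about 7.6 kb, built on a pAc5.1-type backbone that already carries an OST4-mCherry cassette. It is maintained in E. coli as a high-copy plasmid through a ColE1/pUC-type origin and selected with ampicillin via the β-lactamase gene and its own promoter. The annotated short fragments of a tetracycline resistance gene and of SV40 large T antigen appear to be non-functional backbone remnants. No selectable marker for insect cells is annotated.

Expression is driven by the constitutive Drosophila actin 5C (Ac5) promoter and terminated by an SV40 polyadenylation signal. The open reading frame encodes a three-part fusion: the small yeast oligosaccharyltransferase subunit OST4, followed by the monomeric red fluorescent protein mCherry, followed by residues 139-606 of Drosophila melanogaster Oskar, the germ plasm organiser needed to keep nanos RNA and Staufen at the posterior pole. OST4 is a subunit of the membrane-bound OST complex that works alongside the Sec61 translocon, so it presumably serves here as a compact membrane anchor that tethers the fusion, while mCherry makes its location visible. A V5 epitope tag is annotated downstream of the Oskar fragment, but the record does not indicate whether it is translated in frame with the fusion. The cloning sites used are also not recorded.

The stated purpose is expression of Oskar 139-606 for imaging in Schneider cells. The associated publication describes a colocalization assay for detecting direct protein-protein interactions, which fits a design in which an anchored red-labelled protein is tested for its ability to relocalise a candidate partner.
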