Features (pLannotate 1.2.2; 11 found; start..end, strand, type, name):
     56..2565    +  promoter       Ac5 promoter: Drosophila melanogaster actin 5C promoter
   2582..2689    +  CDS            OST4: OST4_YEAST - Experimental evidence at protein level: Swiss-Prot protein existence level 1. Subunit of the oligosaccharyl transferase (OST) complex that catalyzes the initial transfer of a defined glycan (Glc(3)Man(9)GlcNAc(2) in eukaryotes) from the lipid carrier dolichol- pyrophosphate to an asparagine residue within an Asn-X-Ser/Thr consensus motif in nascent polypeptide chains, the first step in protein N-glycosylation. N-glycosylation occurs cotranslationally and the complex associates with the Sec61 complex at the channel-forming translocon complex that mediates protein translocation acro
   2696..3403    +  CDS            mCherry: mCherry is a basic (constitutively fluorescent) red fluorescent protein published in 2004, derived from Discosoma sp.. It is reported to be a very rapidly-maturing monomer with low acid sensitivity.
   3398..4828    +  CDS            osk (fragment): OSKA_DROME - Experimental evidence at protein level: Swiss-Prot protein existence level 1. Organizes the germ plasm and directs localization of the posterior determinant nanos. Oskar protein is required to keep nos RNA and staufen protein at the posterior pole. From Drosophila melanogaster (Fruit fly).
   4880..4921    +  CDS            V5 tag: epitope tag from simian virus 5
   5021..5155    -  polyA_signal   SV40 poly(A) signal: SV40 polyadenylation signal
   5178..5262    -  CDS            large T antigen (fragment): large T antigen from SV40 (simian virus 40)
   5263..5710    +  CDS            TcR (fragment): tetracycline efflux protein; tet; confers resistance to tetracycline
   5756..6344    -  rep_origin     ori: high-copy-number ColE1/pMB1/pBR322/pUC origin of replication
   6515..7375    -  CDS            AmpR: β-lactamase; bla; confers resistance to ampicillin, carbenicillin, and related antibiotics
   7376..7480    -  promoter       AmpR promoter: bla
>Addgene plasmid #206494 | H3-pAc5.1 OST4 mCherry Oskar 139-606 | addgene full sequence | sequence record 409556 | Addgene NGS Result
CTTCAAGAATTAATTCTATATTCTAAAAACACAAATGATACTTCTAAAAAAAAATCATGAATGGCATCAA
CTCTGAATCAAATCTTTGCAGATGCACCTACTTCTCATTTCCACTGTCACATCATTTTTCCAGATCTCGC
TGCCTGTTATGTGGCCCACAAACCAAGACACGTTTTATGGCCATTAAAGCTGGCTGATCGTCGCCAAACA
CCAAATACATAATGAATATGTACACATTCGAGAAAGAAGCGATCAAAGAAGCGTCTTCGGGCGGAGTAGG
AGAATGCGGAGGAGAAGGAGAACGAGCTGATCTAGTATCTCTCCACAATCCAATGCCAACTGACCAACTG
GCCATATTCGGAGCAATTTGAAGCCAATTTCCATCGCCTGGCGATCGCTCCATTCTTGGCTATATGTTTT
TCACCGTTACCCGGGGCCATTTTCAAAGACTCGTCGGCAAGATAAGATTGTGTCACTCGCTGTCTCTCTT
CATTTGTCGAAGAATGCTGAGGAATTTCGCGATGACGTCGGCGAGTATTTTGAAGAATGAGAATAATTTG
TATTTATACGAAAATCAGTTAGTGGAATTTTCTACAAAAACATGTTATCTATAGATAATTTTGTTGCAAA
ATATGTTGACTATGACAAAGATTGTATGTATATACCTTTAATGTATTCTCATTTTCTTATGTATTTATAA
TGGCAATGATGATACTGATGATATTTTAAGATGATGCCAGACCAAAAGGCTTGAATTTCTGCGTCTTTTG
CCGAACGCAGTGCATGTGCAATTGTTGTTTTTTGGAATATTCAATTTTCGGACTGTCCGCTTTGATTTCA
GTTTCTTGGCTTATTCAAAAAGCAAAGTAAAGCCAAAAAAGCGAGATGGCAATACCAAATGCGGCAAAAC
GGTAGTGGAAGGAAAGGGGTGCGGGGCAGCGGAAGGAAGGGTGGGGCGGGGCGTGGCGGGGTCTGTGGCT
GGGCGCGACGTCACCGACGTTGGAGCCACTCCTTTGACCATGTGTGCGTGTGTGTATTATTCGTGTCTCG
CCACTCGCCGGTTGTTTTTTTCTTTTTATGCTGCGCTCTCTCTAGCGCCATCTCGCTTACGCATGCTCAA
CGCACCGCATGTTGCCGTTTCCTTTTATGCGTCATTTTGGCTCGAAATAGGCAATTATTTAAACAAAGAT
TAGTCAACGAAAACGCTAAAATAAATAAGTCTACAATATGGTTACTTATTGCCATGTGTGTGCAGCCAAC
GATAGCAACAAAAGCAACAACACAGGTGGCTTTCCCTCTTTCACTTTTTGTTTGCAAGCCGCGTGCGAGC
AAGACGGCACGACCGGCAAACGCAATTACGCTGACAAAGAGCAGACGAAGTTTTGGCGAAAAACATCAAG
GCGCCTGATACGAATGCATTTGCAATAACAATTGCGATATTTAATATTGTTTATGAAGCTGTTTGACTTC
AAAACACACAAAAAAAAAAATAAAACAAATTATTTGAAAGAGAATTAGGAATCGGACGCTTATCGTTAGG
GTAACAACAAGAAATGCTTACTGAGTCACAGCCTCTGGAAAACTGCCGCAAGCCAGAGAGAGAGAGAAAA
AGAGGGAGAGCAGCTTAGACCGCATGTGCTTGTGTGTGAGGCGTCTCTCTCTTCGTCTCTGTTGCGCAAA
CGCATAGACTGCACTGAAAAAATCGATTACCTATTTTTTATGAATGAATATTTGCACTATTACTATTCAA
AACTATTAAGATAGCAATCACATTCAATAGCCAAATACTATACCACCTGAGCGATGCAACGAAATGATCA
ATTTGAGCAAAAATGCTGCATATTTAGGACGGCATCATTATAGAAATGCTTCTTGCTGTGTACTTTTCTC
TCGTCTGGCAGCTGTTTCGCCGTTATTGTTAAAACCGGCTTAAGTTAGGTGTGTTTTCTACGACTAGTGA
ATGCCCTACTAGAAGATGTGTGTTGCACAAAATGTCCCTGGAATAACCAATTTGAAGTGCAGATAGCAGT
AAACGTAAGCTAATATGAATATTATTTAACTGTAATGTTTTAATATCGCTGGACATTACTAATAAACCCA
CTATAAACACATGTACATATGTATGTTTTGGCATACAATGAGTAGTTGGGGAAAAAATGTGTAAAAGCAC
CGTGACCATCACAGCATAAAGATAACCAGCTGAAGTATCGAATATGAGTAACCCCCAAATTGAATCACAT
GCCGCAACTGATAGGACCCATGGAAGTACACTCTTCATGGCGATATACAAGACACACACAAGCACGAACA
CCCAGTTGCGGAGGAAATTCTCCGTAAATGAAAACCCAATCGGCGAACAATTCATACCCATATATGGTAA
AAGTTTTGAACGCGACTTGAGAGCGGAGAGCATTGCGGCTGATAAGGTTTTAGCGCTAAGCGGGCTTTAT
AAAACGGGCTGCGGGACCAGTTTTCATATCACTACCGTTTGAGTTCTTGTGCTGTGTGGATACTCCTCCC
GACACAAAGCCGCTCCATCAGCCAGCAGTCGTCTAATCCAGAGACCCCGGATCGGGGTACCATGATCTCT
GATGAACAGCTGAACTCCTTGGCCATCACCTTCGGTATTGTGATGATGACTTTAATTGTCATTTACCATG
CTGTTGACTCCACCATGTCTCCTAAGAACGGTACCATGGTGAGCAAGGGCGAGGAGGATAACATGGCCAT
CATCAAGGAGTTCATGCGCTTCAAGGTGCACATGGAGGGCTCCGTGAACGGCCACGAGTTCGAGATCGAG
GGCGAGGGCGAGGGCCGCCCCTACGAGGGCACCCAGACCGCCAAGCTGAAGGTGACCAAGGGTGGCCCCC
TGCCCTTCGCCTGGGACATCCTGTCCCCTCAGTTCATGTACGGCTCCAAGGCCTACGTGAAGCACCCCGC
CGACATCCCCGACTACTTGAAGCTGTCCTTCCCCGAGGGCTTCAAGTGGGAGCGCGTGATGAACTTCGAG
GACGGCGGCGTGGTGACCGTGACCCAGGACTCCTCCCTGCAGGACGGCGAGTTCATCTACAAGGTGAAGC
TGCGCGGCACCAACTTCCCCTCCGACGGCCCCGTAATGCAGAAGAAGACCATGGGCTGGGAGGCCTCCTC
CGAGCGGATGTACCCCGAGGACGGCGCCCTGAAGGGCGAGATCAAGCAGAGGCTGAAGCTGAAGGACGGC
GGCCACTACGACGCTGAGGTCAAGACCACCTACAAGGCCAAGAAGCCCGTGCAGCTGCCCGGCGCCTACA
ACGTCAACATCAAGTTGGACATCACCTCCCACAACGAGGACTACACCATCGTGGAACAGTACGAACGCGC
CGAGGGCCGCCACTCCACCGGCGGCATGGACGAGCTGTACAAGCCAAGCTTGAATTCTGCAGATATGACC
ATCATCGAGAGCAACTATATATCCGTGCGCGAGGAATATCCCGATATAGATAGTGAGGTGCGCGCCATAT
TGCTGAGCCACGCCCAGAATGGAATCACGATATCGAGCATCAAGAGTGAATATCGAAAACTGACGGGCAA
TCCATTTCCACTGCACGACAACGTGACGGATTTCCTGCTGACCATTCCCAATGTGACCGCTGAGTGCAGC
GAGTCCGGTAAGCGGATCTTCAACCTGAAAGCGAGCCTGAAGAACGGTCACCTCCTGGATATGGTGCTCA
ACCAGAAAGAGCGCACCAGCGACTACAGCAGCGGAGCTCCGTCCCTGGAGAACATACCACGAGCACCTCC
ACGCTACTGGAAGAATCCCTTCAAACGGAGGGCTCTGTCCCAGCTGAACACCAGCCCGAGGACCGTGCCC
AAGATAACGGATGAAAAGACCAAGGATATCGCCACCAGGCCGGTTTCGCTGCATCAAATGGCCAATGAGG
CAGCGGAGTCGAACTGGTGCTACCAGGATAATTGGAAGCATCTCAACAATTTCTACCAGCAAGCCAGCGT
AAATGCGCCAAAAATGCCAGTACCCATCAACATCTACAGCCCCGATGCCCCAGAGGAACCAATCAATTTG
GCTCCACCTGGGCATCAGCCAAGCTGCAGAACCCAAAGCCAGAAAACCGAACCGACTGAAAACCGCCATT
TGGGCATCTTTGTGCATCCATTTAACGGCATGAACATAATGAAGAGACGCCACGAAATGACGCCCACGCC
AACGATTTTAACCAGTGGAACCTACAACGATTCTCTGCTGACGATTAACTCGGATTACGATGCCTATCTG
CTGGACTTTCCGCTTATGGGCGATGATTTTATGCTATATCTCGCCCGAATGGAGCTAAAATGCCGATTTA
GGCGTCACGAACGCGTCCTGCAGTCAGGACTTTGTGTATCCGGACTGACGATCAATGGCGCCCGAAATCG
TTTAAAAAGAGTCCAATTACCCGAGGGTACTCAGATCATCGTCAATATCGGATCGGTGGACATTATGCGC
GGCAAGCCTTTGGTTCAGATCGAGCACGATTTTCGGCTACTGATCAAGGAGATGCACAATATGCGATTGG
TGCCGATTCTAACAAATCTTGCACCGCTGGGCAACTATTGTCACGATAAGGTATTATGTGACAAAATCTA
CCGATTCAACAAGTTTATCCGAAGCGAATGCTGTCACCTAAAGGTCATCGACATACACTCCTGTCTAATC
AACGAAAGGGGCGTGGTGCGATTTGATTGCTTTCAGGCCTCACCACGCCAAGTCACCGGTTCCAAGGAAC
CCTATCTGTTCTGGAACAAAATCGGTCGGCAGCGCGTACTGCAAGTTATTGAAACGAGTCTGGAGTATTA
AATCCAGCACAGTGGCGGCCGCTCGAGTCTAGAGGGCCCGCGGTTCGAAGGTAAGCCTATCCCTAACCCT
CTCCTCGGTCTCGATTCTACGCGTACCGGTCATCATCACCATCACCATTGAGTTTAAACCCGCTGATCAG
CCTCGACTGTGCCTTCTAAGGCCTGAGCTCGCTGATCAGCCTCGATCGAGGATCCAGACATGATAAGATA
CATTGATGAGTTTGGACAAACCACAACTAGAATGCAGTGAAAAAAATGCTTTATTTGTGAAATTTGTGAT
GCTATTGCTTTATTTGTAACCATTATAAGCTGCAATAAACAAGTTAACAACAACAATTGCATTCATTTTA
TGTTTCAGGTTCAGGGGGAGGTGTGGGAGGTTTTTTAAAGCAAGTAAAACCTCTACAAATGTGGTATGGC
TGATTATGATCAGTCGACCGATGCCCTTGAGAGCCTTCAACCCAGTCAGCTCCTTCCGGTGGGCGCGGGG
CATGACTATCGTCGCCGCACTTATGACTGTCTTCTTTATCATGCAACTCGTAGGACAGGTGCCGGCAGCG
CTCTGGGTCATTTTCGGCGAGGACCGCTTTCGCTGGAGCGCGACGATGATCGGCCTGTCGCTTGCGGTAT
TCGGAATCTTGCACGCCCTCGCTCAAGCCTTCGTCACTGGTCCCGCCACCAAACGTTTCGGCGAGAAGCA
GGCCATTATCGCCGGCATGGCGGCCGACGCGCTGGGCTACGTCTTGCTGGCGTTCGCGACGCGAGGCTGG
ATGGCCTTCCCCATTATGATTCTTCTCGCTTCCGGCGGCATCGGGATGCCCGCGTTGCAGGCCATGCTGT
CCAGGCAGGTAGATGACGACCATCAGGGACAGCTTCAAGGCCAGCAAAAGGCCAGGAACCGTAAAAAGGC
CGCGTTGCTGGCGTTTTTCCATAGGCTCCGCCCCCCTGACGAGCATCACAAAAATCGACGCTCAAGTCAG
AGGTGGCGAAACCCGACAGGACTATAAAGATACCAGGCGTTTCCCCCTGGAAGCTCCCTCGTGCGCTCTC
CTGTTCCGACCCTGCCGCTTACCGGATACCTGTCCGCCTTTCTCCCTTCGGGAAGCGTGGCGCTTTCTCA
TAGCTCACGCTGTAGGTATCTCAGTTCGGTGTAGGTCGTTCGCTCCAAGCTGGGCTGTGTGCACGAACCC
CCCGTTCAGCCCGACCGCTGCGCCTTATCCGGTAACTATCGTCTTGAGTCCAACCCGGTAAGACACGACT
TATCGCCACTGGCAGCAGCCACTGGTAACAGGATTAGCAGAGCGAGGTATGTAGGCGGTGCTACAGAGTT
CTTGAAGTGGTGGCCTAACTACGGCTACACTAGAAGGACAGTATTTGGTATCTGCGCTCTGCTGAAGCCA
GTTACCTTCGGAAAAAGAGTTGGTAGCTCTTGATCCGGCAAACAAACCACCGCTGGTAGCGGTGGTTTTT
TTGTTTGCAAGCAGCAGATTACGCGCAGAAAAAAAGGATCTCAAGAAGATCCTTTGATCTTTTCTACGGG
GTCTGACGCTCAGTGGAACGAAAACTCACGTTAAGGGATTTTGGTCATGAGATTATCAAAAAGGATCTTC
ACCTAGATCCTTTTAAATTAAAAATGAAGTTTTAAATCAATCTAAAGTATATATGAGTAAACTTGGTCTG
ACAGTTACCAATGCTTAATCAGTGAGGCACCTATCTCAGCGATCTGTCTATTTCGTTCATCCATAGTTGC
CTGACTCCCCGTCGTGTAGATAACTACGATACGGGAGGGCTTACCATCTGGCCCCAGTGCTGCAATGATA
CCGCGAGACCCACGCTCACCGGCTCCAGATTTATCAGCAATAAACCAGCCAGCCGGAAGGGCCGAGCGCA
GAAGTGGTCCTGCAACTTTATCCGCCTCCATCCAGTCTATTAATTGTTGCCGGGAAGCTAGAGTAAGTAG
TTCGCCAGTTAATAGTTTGCGCAACGTTGTTGCCATTGCTGCAGGCATCGTGGTGTCACGCTCGTCGTTT
GGTATGGCTTCATTCAGCTCCGGTTCCCAACGATCAAGGCGAGTTACATGATCCCCCATGTTGTGCAAAA
AAGCGGTTAGCTCCTTCGGTCCTCCGATCGTTGTCAGAAGTAAGTTGGCCGCAGTGTTATCACTCATGGT
TATGGCAGCACTGCATAATTCTCTTACTGTCATGCCATCCGTAAGATGCTTTTCTGTGACTGGTGAGTAC
TCAACCAAGTCATTCTGAGAATAGTGTATGCGGCGACCGAGTTGCTCTTGCCCGGCGTCAACACGGGATA
ATACCGCGCCACATAGCAGAACTTTAAAAGTGCTCATCATTGGAAAACGTTCTTCGGGGCGAAAACTCTC
AAGGATCTTACCGCTGTTGAGATCCAGTTCGATGTAACCCACTCGTGCACCCAACTGATCTTCAGCATCT
TTTACTTTCACCAGCGTTTCTGGGTGAGCAAAAACAGGAAGGCAAAATGCCGCAAAAAAGGGAATAAGGG
CGACACGGAAATGTTGAATACTCATACTCTTCCTTTTTCAATATTATTGAAGCATTTATCAGGGTTATTG
TCTCATGAGCGGATACATATTTGAATGTATTTAGAAAAATAAACAAATAGGGGTTCCGCGCACATTTCCC
CGAAAAGTGCCACCTGACGTCTAAGAAACCATTATTATCATGACATTAACCTATAAAAATAGGCGTATCA
CGAGGCCCTTTCGT
