>Addgene plasmid #206494 | H3-pAc5.1 OST4 mCherry Oskar 139-606 | depositor partial sequence | sequence record 401838 | Dm Oskar 139-606
ATGACCATCATCGAGAGCAACTATATATCCGTGCGCGAGGAATATCCCGATATAGATAGTGAGGTGCGCG
CCATATTGCTGAGCCACGCCCAGAATGGAATCACGATATCGAGCATCAAGAGTGAATATCGAAAACTGAC
GGGCAATCCATTTCCACTGCACGACAACGTGACGGATTTCCTGCTGACCATTCCCAATGTGACCGCTGAG
TGCAGCGAGTCCGGTAAGCGGATCTTCAACCTGAAAGCGAGCCTGAAGAACGGTCACCTCCTGGATATGG
TGCTCAACCAGAAAGAGCGCACCAGCGACTACAGCAGCGGAGCTCCGTCCCTGGAGAACATACCACGAGC
ACCTCCACGCTACTGGAAGAATCCCTTCAAACGGAGGGCTCTGTCCCAGCTGAACACCAGCCCGAGGACC
GTGCCCAAGATAACGGATGAAAAGACCAAGGATATCGCCACCAGGCCGGTTTCGCTGCATCAAATGGCCA
ATGAGGCAGCGGAGTCGAACTGGTGCTACCAGGATAATTGGAAGCATCTCAACAATTTCTACCAGCAAGC
CAGCGTAAATGCGCCAAAAATGCCAGTACCCATCAACATCTACAGCCCCGATGCCCCAGAGGAACCAATC
AATTTGGCTCCACCTGGGCATCAGCCAAGCTGCAGAACCCAAAGCCAGAAAACCGAACCGACTGAAAACC
GCCATTTGGGCATCTTTGTGCATCCATTTAACGGCATGAACATAATGAAGAGACGCCACGAAATGACGCC
CACGCCAACGATTTTAACCAGTGGAACCTACAACGATTCTCTGCTGACGATTAACTCGGATTACGATGCC
TATCTGCTGGACTTTCCGCTTATGGGCGATGATTTTATGCTATATCTCGCCCGAATGGAGCTAAAATGCC
GATTTAGGCGTCACGAACGCGTCCTGCAGTCAGGACTTTGTGTATCCGGACTGACGATCAATGGCGCCCG
AAATCGTTTAAAAAGAGTCCAATTACCCGAGGGTACTCAGATCATCGTCAATATCGGATCGGTGGACATT
ATGCGCGGCAAGCCTTTGGTTCAGATCGAGCACGATTTTCGGCTACTGATCAAGGAGATGCACAATATGC
GATTGGTGCCGATTCTAACAAATCTTGCACCGCTGGGCAACTATTGTCACGATAAGGTATTATGTGACAA
AATCTACCGATTCAACAAGTTTATCCGAAGCGAATGCTGTCACCTAAAGGTCATCGACATACACTCCTGT
CTAATCAACGAAAGGGGCGTGGTGCGATTTGATTGCTTTCAGGCCTCACCACGCCAAGTCACCGGTTCCA
AGGAACCCTATCTGTTCTGGAACAAAATCGGTCGGCAGCGCGTACTGCAAGTTATTGAAACGAGTCTGGA
GTATTAA
